>Addgene plasmid #15939 | pcDNA3-HtrA2-FLAG S142D | addgene partial sequence | sequence record 22313 | CMV-F 5'-CGCAAATGGGCGGTAGGCGTG-3'
GCAGAGCTCTCTGGCTACTAGAGAACCCACTGCTTACTGGCTTATCGAAATTAATACGACTCACTATAGG
GAGACCCAAGCTTGGTACCACCACCATGGCTGCGCCGAGGGCGGGGCGGGGTGCAGGCTGGAGCCTTCGG
GCATGGCGGGCTTTGGGGGGCATTCGCTGGGGGAGGAGACCCCGTTTGACCCCTGACCTCCGGGCCCTGC
TGACGTCAGGAACTTCTGACCCCCGGGCCCGAGTGACTTATGGGACCCCCAGTCTCTGGGCCCGGTTGTC
TGTTGGGGTCACTGAACCCCGAGCATGCCTGACGTCTGGGACCCCGGGTCCCCGGGCACAACTGACTGCG
GTGACCCCAGATACCAGGACCCGGGAGGCCTCAGAGAACTCTGGAACCCGTTCGCGCGCGTGGCTGGCGG
TGGCGCTGGGCGCTGGGGGGGCAGTGCTGTTGTTGTTGTGGGGCG
