[The description below was written by a language model from this plasmid's Addgene catalogue record.]
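Description:
pcDNA3-HtrA2-FLAG S142D is a mammalian expression plasmid built on the commercial pcDNA3 backbone (about 5.4 kb without insert). It carries a roughly 1.75 kb insert encoding human HtrA2, also known as Omi or PRSS25, a mitochondrial serine protease. The insert was placed between KpnI and XhoI sites, both of which remain intact. No feature table accompanies the record, but the listed sequencing primers (CMV forward and BGH reverse) fit the standard pcDNA3 layout. In that layout the CMV immediate-early promoter drives the insert and a bovine growth hormone polyadenylation signal terminates the transcript. The plasmid is propagated in E. coli under ampicillin selection. It also carries a neomycin resistance marker, so stably transfected mammalian cells can be selected with G418. The record gives the copy number as unknown.

The encoded protein has a FLAG epitope at its C terminus, which allows detection or immunoprecipitation with anti-FLAG antibodies and leaves the N terminus untagged. The defining feature is the S142D point mutation, which replaces serine 142 with aspartate. A serine-to-aspartate change is commonly used to mimic constitutive phosphorylation, although the record does not explicitly state that intent. The associated study examined how the Parkinson's disease-linked kinase PINK1 regulates HtrA2, and the depositor notes that this construct was used in one of that paper's figures. The plasmid therefore suits transient or stable expression of the mutant in mammalian cells to test how modification at this residue affects HtrA2 function, probably alongside wild-type controls.
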