Addgene plasmid #15939: pcDNA3-HtrA2-FLAG S142D
Depositing lab: L. Miguel Martins. Depositing organization: MRC Toxicology Unit. Publication: The mitochondrial protease HtrA2 is regulated by Parkinson's disease-associated kinase PINK1. Plun-Favreau H, Klupsch K, Moisoi N, Gandhi S, Kjaer S, Frith D, Harvey K, Deas E, Harvey RJ, McDonald N, Wood NW, Martins LM, Downward J. Nat Cell Biol. 2007 Nov;9(11):1243-52. doi: 10.1038/ncb1644. Epub 2007 Sep 30. PubMed 17906618.
Backbone
  Vector backbone: pcDNA3
  Backbone manufacturer: Invitrogen
  Backbone size w/o insert (bp): 5446
  Vector type: Mammalian Expression
  Selectable markers: Neomycin (select with G418)
Growth in bacteria
  Bacterial resistance: Ampicillin, 100 μg/mL
  Growth temperature: 37°C
  Growth strain: DH5alpha
  Copy number: Unknown
Gene/Insert
  Gene/Insert name: HtrA2 (alt names: Omi; PRSS25)
  Species: H. sapiens (human)
  Insert size (bp): 1750
  Mutation: S142D
  GenBank ID: NM_145074
  Entrez Gene: HTRA2 (a.k.a. MGCA8, OMI, PARK13, PRSS25)
  Tag / fusion protein: FLAG (C terminal on insert)
  Cloning method: Restriction Enzyme; 5′ cloning site KpnI (not destroyed); 3′ cloning site XhoI (not destroyed)
  Sequencing primers: 5′ CMV-Forward; 3′ BGH Reverse
Terms and licenses: Academic/Nonprofit Terms; Industry Terms: Not Available to Industry
Depositor comments: This construct was used in the experiments described in figure 5
How to cite: pcDNA3-HtrA2-FLAG S142D was a gift from L. Miguel Martins (Addgene plasmid # 15939 ; http://n2t.net/addgene:15939 ; RRID:Addgene_15939)
